>Addgene plasmid #56237 | mIFP-PMP-C-10 | addgene partial sequence | sequence record 158938 | CMV-F 5'-CGCAAATGGGCGGTAGGCGTG-3'
AGCAGAGCTGGTTTAGTGAACCGTCAGATCCGCTAGCGCTACCGGACTCAGATCTCGAGCTCAAGCTTCG
AATTCTGCAGTCGACGGTACCGCGGGCCCGGGATCCACCGGTCGCCACCATGTCGGTACCGCTGACTACC
TCAGCATTCGGCCACGCGTTTCTGGCTAACTGTGAACGCGAGCAGATCCACCTGGCGGGCTCCATTCAGC
CGCACGGTATCCTGCTGGCTGTGAAAGAGCCGGACAACGTGGTGATCCAGGCTTCTATTAACGCTGCGGA
GTTCCTGAACACCAACTCTGTTGTTGGCCGTCCGCTGCGTGACCTGGGCGGCGATCTGCCTTTGCAGATC
CTGCCGCACCTGAACGGCCCGCTGCACCTGGCTCCGATGACCCTGCGTTGTACCGTGGGTTCTCCGCCGC
GTCGTGTGGACTGTACCATTCATCGTCCGTCTAACGGCGGCCTGATCGTAGAACTGGAACCAGCAACCAA
GACCACTAACATTGCGCCGGCTCTGGACGGTGCGTTTCATCGTATCACTTCTTCATCCTCCCTGATGGGC
CTGTGTGACGAAACCGCGACTATTATCCGTGAGATTACTGGCTACGACCGTGTGATGGTAGTACGTTTCG
ATGAAGAGGGTAATGGCGAAATTCTGTCCGAACGTCGTCGTGCGGACCTGGAAGCGTTCCTGGGTAACCG
CTACCCGGCGTCTACTATTCCGCAGATCGCTCGTCGCCTGTACGAACATAACCGTGTTCGCCTGCTGGTA
GATGTGAACTATACTCCGGTTCCGCTACAGCCGCGCATCAGCCCGCTGAACGGTCGTGATCTGGATATGT
CC
