>Addgene plasmid #56237 | mIFP-PMP-C-10 | addgene partial sequence | sequence record 158939 | SV40pA-R 5'-GAAATTTGTGATGCTATTGC-3'
ACAAGTTAACAACAACAATTGCATTCATTTTATGTTTCAGGTTCAGGGGGAGGTGTGGGAGGTTTTTTAA
AGCAAGTAAAACCTCTACAAATGTGGTATGGCTGATTATGATCTAGAGTCGCGGCCGCTACAGCTTGGAT
CCGGATTTGGACTGAGACTGTGCAAAGCTCTCCAGCGTCGCGATGCGGATCGCACAAGTTTCCGCCAGCG
CTTCGCCAGCAGCGCGAATGTGGAACGGAACGAAGCGCGGTTCGTAGTGGTGGCAAGCGATCAGACCCCA
CAGACGACCAGACACCATCAGAGAGCAAACCAGGGTCGCGCCAACGCCCATGTCCTGCATGTATTTCTGG
TGGATCGGGGACATAGAGCGCAGGCAAGACAGGGACATATCCAGATCACGACCGTTCAGCGGGCTGATGC
GCGGCTGTAGCGGAACCGGAGTATAGTTCACATCTACCAGCAGGCGAACACGGTTATGTTCGTACAGGCG
ACGAGCGATCTGCGGAATAGTAGACGCCGGGTAGCGGTTACCCAGGAACGCTTCCAGGTCCGCACGACGA
CGTTCGGACAGAATTTCGCCATTACCCTCTTCATCGAAACGTACTACCATCACACGGTCGTAGCCAGTAA
TCTCACGGATAATAGTCGCGGTTTCGTCACACAGGCCCATCAGGGAGGATGAAGAAGTGATACGATGAAA
CGCACCGTCCAGAGCCGGCGCAATGTTAGTGGTCTTGGTTGCTGGTTCCAGTTCTACGATCAGGCCGCCG
TTAGACGGACGATGAATGGTACAGTCCACACGACGCGGCGGA
