[The description below was written by a language model from this plasmid's Addgene catalogue record.]
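Description:
mIFP-PMP-C-10 is a mammalian expression plasmid that produces a peroxisome-targeted near-infrared fluorescent fusion protein. It is built on the mIFP-C1 backbone (about 4.75 kb without the insert), a C1-style vector in which the fluorescent protein lies upstream of the cloning site, so that the inserted gene is fused to its C-terminal end. The plasmid is maintained at high copy in E. coli under kanamycin selection and carries a neomycin resistance marker, allowing G418 selection of stably transfected mammalian cells. The record does not list the origins of replication or provide a feature table, so the exact arrangement of backbone elements is not documented here.

The insert is human PMP, linked in the record to PXMP2 (also known as PMP22), a peroxisomal membrane protein. It is expressed from the CMV promoter, a strong constitutive promoter in most mammalian cell lines, with mIFP at the N terminus of the fusion. The listing of an SV40 polyadenylation-region primer for sequencing suggests an SV40 poly(A) signal downstream of the cassette. The "10" in the name may denote a linker length between the two parts, but the record does not say so. mIFP is a naturally monomeric infrared fluorescent protein with recorded excitation at 683 nm and emission at 704 nm. Because it is monomeric, it is suited to tagging proteins with less risk of oligomerisation artefacts.

The construct serves as a peroxisome localization marker for live- or fixed-cell fluorescence imaging. Its far-red spectral window leaves the visible channels free for multicolour experiments with other fluorescent proteins.
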