Addgene plasmid #56237: mIFP-PMP-C-10
Purpose: Localization: Peroxisomes, Excitation: 683, Emission: 704
Depositing lab: Michael Davidson. Depositing organization: Florida State University, Tallahassee. Publication: A naturally monomeric infrared fluorescent protein for protein labeling in vivo. Yu D, Baird MA, Allen JR, Howe ES, Klassen MP, Reade A, Makhijani K, Song Y, Liu S, Murthy Z, Zhang SQ, Weiner OD, Kornberg TB, Jan YN, Davidson MW, Shu X. Nat Methods. 2015 Aug;12(8):763-765. doi: 10.1038/nmeth.3447. Epub 2015 Jun 22. PubMed 26098020.
Backbone
  Vector backbone: mIFP-C1
  Backbone size w/o insert (bp): 4750
  Vector type: Mammalian Expression
  Selectable markers: Neomycin (select with G418)
Growth in bacteria
  Bacterial resistance: Kanamycin, 50 μg/mL
  Growth temperature: 37°C
  Growth strain: DH5alpha
  Copy number: High Copy
Gene/Insert
  Gene/Insert name: PMP (alt name: NM_018663.1)
  Species: H. sapiens (human)
  Entrez Gene: PXMP2 (a.k.a. PMP22)
  Promoter: CMV
  Tag / fusion protein: mIFP (N terminal on backbone)
  Cloning method: Unknown
  Sequencing primers: 5′ CMV-F; 3′ SV40pA-R
Terms and licenses: Academic/Nonprofit Terms; Industry Terms
Depositor comments: . Excitation = 683; Emission = 704
How to cite: mIFP-PMP-C-10 was a gift from Michael Davidson (Addgene plasmid # 56237)
